Addgene plasmid #107633: Ddo_innexin-10
Purpose: In situ hybridization and RNAi studies in planarians
Depositing lab: Alejandro Sánchez. Depositing organization: Stowers Institute for Medical Research. Publication: Hands-On Classroom Activities for Exploring Regeneration and Stem Cell Biology with Planarians. Accorsi A, Williams MM, Ross EJ, Robb SMC, Elliott SA, Tu KC, Sanchez Alvarado A. The American Biology Teacher 79(3):208-223. Mar 2017. 10.1525/abt.2017.79.3.208.
Backbone
  Vector backbone: pPR-T4P
  Backbone size w/o insert (bp): 2636
  Vector type: RNAi ; In situ hybridization
Growth in bacteria
  Bacterial resistance: Kanamycin, 50 μg/mL
  Growth temperature: 37°C
  Growth strain: DH5alpha
  Copy number: Unknown
Gene/Insert
  Gene/Insert name: innexin-10
  Species: Dugesia dorotocephala
  Insert size (bp): 1007
  Cloning method: Ligation Independent Cloning
Terms and licenses: Academic/Nonprofit Terms; Industry Terms: Not Available to Industry
How to cite: Ddo_innexin-10 was a gift from Alejandro Sánchez (Addgene plasmid # 107633 ; http://n2t.net/addgene:107633 ; RRID:Addgene_107633)
