[The description below was written by a language model from this plasmid's Addgene catalogue record and the feature table of its GenBank file.]
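Description:
Ddo_innexin-10 is a small bacterial plasmid built on the pPR-T4P backbone and intended as a template for RNAi and in situ hybridization experiments in planarians. It carries a roughly 1 kb fragment of innexin-10 from the planarian Dugesia dorotocephala, inserted by ligation-independent cloning. Innexins are the invertebrate gap-junction proteins. The plasmid is maintained in E. coli through a high-copy ColE1/pUC-type origin and selected with kanamycin via the aph(3')-Ia (KanR) gene. The catalogue lists copy number as unknown.

In the full-length feature table (about 3.5 kb), the insert itself is not annotated, but it evidently lies in the unannotated interval bounded by opposing T7 promoters. One T7 promoter reads forward into this region, and two are annotated on the complementary strand reading back into it. This convergent arrangement lets T7 RNA polymerase transcribe both strands of the insert. That yields double-stranded RNA for gene knockdown, either in vitro or in a T7-expressing bacterial strain. The same region can also supply templates for riboprobe synthesis. A T7 terminator sits just upstream of the forward promoter, where it would stop transcription arriving from the opposite side. The rrnB T1 and T2 terminators lie elsewhere in the backbone and help insulate the cassette from read-through. M13 forward and reverse, SK and L4440 primer sites flank the cloning region for sequencing or amplifying the insert.

A second held record of 1007 bp matches the stated insert size and carries no annotations. The stated backbone and insert sizes sum to slightly more than the full sequence, presumably because backbone sequence is displaced on cloning. The associated publication describes classroom activities on regeneration and stem cell biology, which suggests educational as well as research use.
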