LOCUS       Exported 3492 bp ds-DNA circular SYN 13-MAY-2021
DEFINITION  In situ hybridization and RNAi studies in planarians.
ACCESSION   .
VERSION     .
KEYWORDS    Ddo_innexin-10
SOURCE      synthetic DNA construct
  ORGANISM  synthetic DNA construct
REFERENCE   1 (bases 1 to 3492)
  AUTHORS   Accorsi A, Williams MM, Ross EJ, Robb SMC, Elliott SA, Tu KC,
            Sanchez Alvarado A
  TITLE     Hands-On Classroom Activities for Exploring Regeneration and Stem
            Cell Biology with Planarians
  JOURNAL   The American Biology Teacher 79(3):208-223. Mar 2017.
REFERENCE   2 (bases 1 to 3492)
  AUTHORS   .
  TITLE     Direct Submission
  JOURNAL   Exported May 13, 2021 from SnapGene Server 1.1.58
            http://www.snapgene.com
FEATURES             Location/Qualifiers
     source          1..3492
                     /organism="synthetic DNA construct"
                     /mol_type="other DNA"
     primer_bind     1..17
                     /label=M13 fwd
                     /note="common sequencing primer, one of multiple similar
                     variants"
     terminator      24..71
                     /label=T7 terminator
                     /note="transcription terminator for bacteriophage T7 RNA
                     polymerase"
     promoter        76..94
                     /label=T7 promoter
                     /note="promoter for bacteriophage T7 RNA polymerase"
     primer_bind     152..168
                     /label=SK primer
                     /note="common sequencing primer, one of multiple similar
                     variants"
     primer_bind     152..168
                     /label=pBluescriptSK
                     /note="For pBluescript vector"
     promoter        complement(1122..1140)
                     /label=T7 promoter
                     /note="promoter for bacteriophage T7 RNA polymerase"
     promoter        complement(1198..1216)
                     /label=T7 promoter
                     /note="promoter for bacteriophage T7 RNA polymerase"
     primer_bind     complement(1221..1237)
                     /label=M13 rev
                     /note="common sequencing primer, one of multiple similar
                     variants"
     primer_bind     complement(1221..1237)
                     /label=M13 Reverse
                     /note="In lacZ gene. Also called M13-rev"
     primer_bind     complement(1339..1358)
                     /label=pENTR-R
                     /note="pENTR vectors, reverse primer"
     CDS             1350..2159
                     /codon_start=1
                     /gene="aph(3')-Ia"
                     /product="aminoglycoside phosphotransferase"
                     /label=KanR
                     /note="confers resistance to kanamycin in bacteria or G418
                     (Geneticin(R)) in eukaryotes"
                     /translation="MSHIQRETSRPRLNSNMDADLYGYKWARDNVGQSGATIYRLYGKP
                     DAPELFLKHGKGSVANDVTDEMVRLNWLTEFMPLPTIKHFIRTPDDAWLLTTAIPGKTA
                     FQVLEEYPDSGENIVDALAVFLRRLHSIPVCNCPFNSDRVFRLAQAQSRMNNGLVDASD
                     FDDERNGWPVEQVWKEMHKLLPFSPDSVVTHGDFSLDNLIFDEGKLIGCIDVGRVGIAD
                     RYQDLAILWNCLGEFSPSLQKRLFQKYGIDNPDMNKLQFHLMLDEFF"
     primer_bind     complement(1417..1436)
                     /label=Kan-R
                     /note="Kanamycin resistance gene, reverse primer"
     rep_origin      2306..2894
                     /direction=RIGHT
                     /label=ori
                     /note="high-copy-number ColE1/pMB1/pBR322/pUC origin of
                     replication"
     primer_bind     2795..2814
                     /label=pBR322ori-F
                     /note="pBR322 origin, forward primer"
     primer_bind     3048..3065
                     /label=L4440
                     /note="L4440 vector, forward primer"
     terminator      3224..3251
                     /label=rrnB T2 terminator
                     /note="transcription terminator T2 from the E. coli rrnB
                     gene"
     terminator      3343..3429
                     /gene="Escherichia coli rrnB"
                     /label=rrnB T1 terminator
                     /note="transcription terminator T1 from the E. coli rrnB
                     gene"
     primer_bind     3478..8
                     /label=M13/pUC Forward
                     /note="In lacZ gene"
     primer_bind     3492..17
                     /label=M13 Forward
                     /note="In lacZ gene. Also called M13-F20 or M13 (-21)
                     Forward"
ORIGIN
        1 gtaaaacgac ggccagtctt aagcaaaaaa cccctcaaga cccgtttaga ggccccaagg
       61 ggttatgcta ggaagtaata cgactcacta tagggagacc ggcagatctg atatcatcga
      121 tgaattcgag ctccaccgcg gtggcggccg ctctagaact agtggatcca ccggttccat
      181 ggctagcggc attaccatcc cgggaacaat ctcgatcata gctatggttc tgtcagagtt
      241 cattgattac gctaccaaat acaaatgggt ggattttgtg ggcatggaag actttggcga
      301 ccggttaagt ttcaaccttt ccacttcgat attattgctt ctcactgttg ttatatcagt
      361 taaaagttat ttgttagctt caattgcttg ttatattcct attcaaccaa ccggtcatga
      421 tttcgatgat tttttgaaga gttattgttg ggtacatgga accataccga tgcataataa
      481 tcgtcccatg ccacgaactg aaaatgaatg ggaatatgca gacaaaatgg aaagaataaa
      541 ttattatcaa tgggttcctt ttgtacttgc tttacaaggg gtcctttttt atttaccgag
      601 aatcatatgg caaatgatca cttacaactt atctgggaca gatctggaag gactcgtgga
      661 aatggcgaat gctgctagta atcaaactgg tcaagcgaaa gcagaaactg taaatcaagt
      721 cgcaatgaat ctggaaaatc tgttgttttc ccatagaaaa attcgaaatc atagaaaagt
      781 aataatgttg aaactttctg aagctaaatc ttggttttgt gctggaaaaa gaagtggtcg
      841 gcaattaatc gttcaatata tgttcattaa attcttatat ttaattaatg ctttcggaca
      901 acttatactc atgcaatact tcttgaattt cggtcacaat gactcgagct ttggttacac
      961 ggttcttaag aacatactaa acgggaaaga atggaatgat actttaatat ttccaagggt
     1021 cacatattgt tatgtaaaaa atattaaaca tgttggaata acaaatgatt acttagctca
     1081 atgcgccggg tagaattggc cgggcccggt acccaattcg ccctatagtg agtcgtatta
     1141 cttccacata accccttggg gcctctaaac gggtcttgag gggttttttg aggatcccct
     1201 atagtgagtc gtattacatg gtcatagctg tttcctggca gctctggccc gtgtctcaaa
     1261 atctctgatg ttacattgca caagataaaa atatatcatc atgaacaata aaactgtctg
     1321 cttacataaa cagtaataca aggggtgtta tgagccatat tcaacgggaa acgtcgaggc
     1381 cgcgattaaa ttccaacatg gatgctgatt tatatgggta taaatgggct cgcgataatg
     1441 tcgggcaatc aggtgcgaca atctatcgct tgtatgggaa gcccgatgcg ccagagttgt
     1501 ttctgaaaca tggcaaaggt agcgttgcca atgatgttac agatgagatg gtcagactaa
     1561 actggctgac ggaatttatg cctcttccga ccatcaagca ttttatccgt actcctgatg
     1621 atgcatggtt actcaccact gcgatccccg gaaaaacagc attccaggta ttagaagaat
     1681 atcctgattc aggtgaaaat attgttgatg cgctggcagt gttcctgcgc cggttgcatt
     1741 cgattcctgt ttgtaattgt ccttttaaca gcgatcgcgt atttcgtctc gctcaggcgc
     1801 aatcacgaat gaataacggt ttggttgatg cgagtgattt tgatgacgag cgtaatggct
     1861 ggcctgttga acaagtctgg aaagaaatgc ataaactttt gccattctca ccggattcag
     1921 tcgtcactca tggtgatttc tcacttgata accttatttt tgacgagggg aaattaatag
     1981 gttgtattga tgttggacga gtcggaatcg cagaccgata ccaggatctt gccatcctat
     2041 ggaactgcct cggtgagttt tctccttcat tacagaaacg gctttttcaa aaatatggta
     2101 ttgataatcc tgatatgaat aaattgcagt ttcatttgat gctcgatgag tttttctaat
     2161 cagaattggt taattggttg taacactggc agagcattac gctgacttga cgggacggcg
     2221 caagctcatg accaaaatcc cttaacgtga gttacgcgtc gttccactga gcgtcagacc
     2281 ccgtagaaaa gatcaaagga tcttcttgag atcctttttt tctgcgcgta atctgctgct
     2341 tgcaaacaaa aaaaccaccg ctaccagcgg tggtttgttt gccggatcaa gagctaccaa
     2401 ctctttttcc gaaggtaact ggcttcagca gagcgcagat accaaatact gttcttctag
     2461 tgtagccgta gttaggccac cacttcaaga actctgtagc accgcctaca tacctcgctc
     2521 tgctaatcct gttaccagtg gctgctgcca gtggcgataa gtcgtgtctt accgggttgg
     2581 actcaagacg atagttaccg gataaggcgc agcggtcggg ctgaacgggg ggttcgtgca
     2641 cacagcccag cttggagcga acgacctaca ccgaactgag atacctacag cgtgagctat
     2701 gagaaagcgc cacgcttccc gaagggagaa aggcggacag gtatccggta agcggcaggg
     2761 tcggaacagg agagcgcacg agggagcttc cagggggaaa cgcctggtat ctttatagtc
     2821 ctgtcgggtt tcgccacctc tgacttgagc gtcgattttt gtgatgctcg tcaggggggc
     2881 ggagcctatg gaaaaacgcc agcaacgcgg cctttttacg gttcctggcc ttttgctggc
     2941 cttttgctca catgttcttt cctgcgttat cccctgattc tgtggataac cgtattaccg
     3001 cctttgagtg agctgatacc gctcgccgca gccgaacgac cgagcgcagc gagtcagtga
     3061 gcgaggaagc ggaagagcgc ccaatacgca aaccgcctct ccccgcgcgt tggccgattc
     3121 attaatgcag ctggcacgac aggtttcccg actggaaagc gggcagtgag cgcaacgcaa
     3181 ttaatacgcg taccgctagc caggaagagt ttgtagaaac gcaaaaaggc catccgtcag
     3241 gatggccttc tgcttagttt gatgcctggc agtttatggc gggcgtcctg cccgccaccc
     3301 tccgggccgt tgcttcacaa cgttcaaatc cgctcccggc ggatttgtcc tactcaggag
     3361 agcgttcacc gacaaacaac agataaaacg aaaggcccag tcttccgact gagcctttcg
     3421 ttttatttga tgcctggcag ttccctactc tcgcgttaac gctagcatgg atgttttccc
     3481 agtcacgacg tt
//
