LOCUS       Exported 1007 bp ds-DNA circular SYN 13-MAY-2021
DEFINITION  In situ hybridization and RNAi studies in planarians.
ACCESSION   .
VERSION     .
KEYWORDS    Ddo_innexin-10
SOURCE      synthetic DNA construct
  ORGANISM  synthetic DNA construct
REFERENCE   1 (bases 1 to 1007)
  AUTHORS   Accorsi A, Williams MM, Ross EJ, Robb SMC, Elliott SA, Tu KC,
            Sanchez Alvarado A
  TITLE     Hands-On Classroom Activities for Exploring Regeneration and Stem
            Cell Biology with Planarians
  JOURNAL   The American Biology Teacher 79(3):208-223. Mar 2017.
REFERENCE   2 (bases 1 to 1007)
  AUTHORS   .
  TITLE     Direct Submission
  JOURNAL   Exported May 13, 2021 from SnapGene Server 1.1.58
            http://www.snapgene.com
FEATURES             Location/Qualifiers
     source          1..1007
                     /organism="synthetic DNA construct"
                     /mol_type="other DNA"
ORIGIN
        1 cttcgtctac ggtttattcg atgacattta agtgaagtta ttactcacat ttgaaggtct
       61 actcaacaca attttcaaac acgatcagtt tatcagaaat taaaactaaa tttatttttt
      121 ccaggaacaa tctcgatcat agctatggtt ctgtcagagt tcattgatta cgctaccaaa
      181 tacaaatggg tggattttgt gggcatggaa gactttggcg accggttaag tttcaacctt
      241 tccacttcga tattattgct tctcactgtt gttatatcag ttaaaagtta tttgttagct
      301 tcaattgctt gttatattcc tattcaacca accggtcatg attttgatga ttttttgaag
      361 agttattgtt gggtacatgg aaccataccg atgcataata atcgtcccat gccacgaact
      421 gaaaatgaat gggaatatgc agacaaaatg gaaagaataa attattatca atgggttcct
      481 tttgtacttg ctttacaagg ggtccttttt tatttaccga gaatcatatg gcaaatgatc
      541 acttacaact tatctgggac agatctggaa ggactcgtgg aaatggcgaa tgctgctagt
      601 aatcaaactg gtcaagcgaa agcagaaact gtaaatcaag tcgcaatgaa tctggaaaat
      661 ctgttgtttt cccatagaaa aattcgaaat catagaaaat taataatgtt gaaactttct
      721 gaagctaaat cttggttttg tgctggaaaa agaagtggtc ggcaattaat cgttcaatat
      781 atgttcatta aattcttata tttaattaat gctttcggac aacttatact catgcaatac
      841 ttcttgaatt tcggtcacaa tgactcgagc tttggttaca cggttcttaa gaacatacta
      901 aacgggaaag aatggaatga tactttaata tttccaaggg tcacatattg ttatgtaaaa
      961 aatattaaac atgttggaat aacaaatgat tacttagctc aatgcgc
//
